>Addgene plasmid #142757 | TFORF1217 | addgene full sequence | sequence record 391466 | Addgene NGS Result
TTAATGTAGTCTTATGCAATACTCTTGTAGTCTTGCAACATGGTAACGATGAGTTAGCAACATGCCTTAC
AAGGAGAGAAAAAGCACCGTGCATGCCGATTGGTGGAAGTAAGGTGGTACGATCGTGCCTTATTAGGAAG
GCAACAGACGGGTCTGACATGGATTGGACGAACCACTGAATTGCCGCATTGCAGAGATATTGTATTTAAG
TGCCTAGCTCGATACATAAACGGGTCTCTCTGGTTAGACCAGATCTGAGCCTGGGAGCTCTCTGGCTAAC
TAGGGAACCCACTGCTTAAGCCTCAATAAAGCTTGCCTTGAGTGCTTCAAGTAGTGTGTGCCCGTCTGTT
GTGTGACTCTGGTAACTAGAGATCCCTCAGACCCTTTTAGTCAGTGTGGAAAATCTCTAGCAGTGGCGCC
CGAACAGGGACTTGAAAGCGAAAGGGAAACCAGAGGAGCTCTCTCGACGCAGGACTCGGCTTGCTGAAGC
GCGCACGGCAAGAGGCGAGGGGCGGCGACTGGTGAGTACGCCAAAAATTTTGACTAGCGGAGGCTAGAAG
GAGAGAGATGGGTGCGAGAGCGTCAGTATTAAGCGGGGGAGAATTAGATCGCGATGGGAAAAAATTCGGT
TAAGGCCAGGGGGAAAGAAAAAATATAAATTAAAACATATAGTATGGGCAAGCAGGGAGCTAGAACGATT
CGCAGTTAATCCTGGCCTGTTAGAAACATCAGAAGGCTGTAGACAAATACTGGGACAGCTACAACCATCC
CTTCAGACAGGATCAGAAGAACTTAGATCATTATATAATACAGTAGCAACCCTCTATTGTGTGCATCAAA
GGATAGAGATAAAAGACACCAAGGAAGCTTTAGACAAGATAGAGGAAGAGCAAAACAAAAGTAAGACCAC
CGCACAGCAAGCGGCCGCTGATCTTCAGACCTGGAGGAGGAGATATGAGGGACAATTGGAGAAGTGAATT
ATATAAATATAAAGTAGTAAAAATTGAACCATTAGGAGTAGCACCCACCAAGGCAAAGAGAAGAGTGGTG
CAGAGAGAAAAAAGAGCAGTGGGAATAGGAGCTTTGTTCCTTGGGTTCTTGGGAGCAGCAGGAAGCACTA
TGGGCGCAGCGTCAATGACGCTGACGGTACAGGCCAGACAATTATTGTCTGGTATAGTGCAGCAGCAGAA
CAATTTGCTGAGGGCTATTGAGGCGCAACAGCATCTGTTGCAACTCACAGTCTGGGGCATCAAGCAGCTC
CAGGCAAGAATCCTGGCTGTGGAAAGATACCTAAAGGATCAACAGCTCCTGGGGATTTGGGGTTGCTCTG
GAAAACTCATTTGCACCACTGCTGTGCCTTGGAATGCTAGTTGGAGTAATAAATCTCTGGAACAGATTTG
GAATCACACGACCTGGATGGAGTGGGACAGAGAAATTAACAATTACACAAGCTTAATACACTCCTTAATT
GAAGAATCGCAAAACCAGCAAGAAAAGAATGAACAAGAATTATTGGAATTAGATAAATGGGCAAGTTTGT
GGAATTGGTTTAACATAACAAATTGGCTGTGGTATATAAAATTATTCATAATGATAGTAGGAGGCTTGGT
AGGTTTAAGAATAGTTTTTGCTGTACTTTCTATAGTGAATAGAGTTAGGCAGGGATATTCACCATTATCG
TTTCAGACCCACCTCCCAACCCCGAGGGGACCCATGCATTGCATCTCAATTAGTCAGCAACCAGGTGTGG
AAAGTCCCCAGGCTCCCCAGCAGGCAGAAGTATGCAAAGCATGCGTCTCAATTAGTCAGCAACCATAGTC
CCGCCCCTAACTCCGCCCATCCCGCCCCTAACTCCGCCCAGTTCCGCCCATTCTCCGCCCCATGGCTGAC
TAATTTTTTTTATTTATGCAGAGGCCGAGGCCGCCTCGGCCTCTGAGCTATTCCAGAAGTAGTGAGGAGG
CTTTTTTGGAGGCCTAGGCTTTTGCAAAAAGCTTTCTAGAGGTACCACCGGAGCTTACCATGACCGAGTA
CAAGCCCACGGTGCGCCTCGCCACCCGCGACGACGTCCCCAGGGCCGTACGCACCCTCGCCGCCGCGTTC
GCCGACTACCCCGCCACGCGCCACACCGTCGATCCGGACCGCCACATCGAGCGGGTCACCGAGCTGCAAG
AACTCTTCCTCACGCGCGTCGGGCTCGACATCGGCAAGGTGTGGGTCGCGGACGACGGCGCCGCCGTGGC
GGTCTGGACCACGCCGGAGAGCGTCGAAGCGGGGGCGGTGTTCGCCGAGATCGGCCCGCGCATGGCCGAG
TTGAGCGGTTCCCGGCTGGCCGCGCAGCAACAGATGGAAGGCCTCCTGGCGCCGCACCGGCCCAAGGAGC
CCGCGTGGTTCCTGGCCACCGTCGGCGTCTCGCCCGACCACCAGGGCAAGGGTCTGGGCAGCGCCGTCGT
GCTCCCCGGAGTGGAGGCGGCCGAGCGCGCCGGGGTGCCCGCCTTCCTGGAGACCTCCGCGCCCCGCAAC
CTCCCCTTCTACGAGCGGCTCGGCTTCACCGTCACCGCCGACGTCGAGGTGCCCGAAGGACCGCGCACCT
GGTGCATGACCCGCAAGCCCGGTGCCAGTTAACGAATTCTAGATCTTGAGACAAATGGCAGTATTCATCC
ACAATTTTAAAAGAAAAGGGGGGATTGGGGGGTACAGTGCAGGGGAAAGAATAGTAGACATAATAGCAAC
AGACATACAAACTAAAGAATTACAAAAACAAATTACAAAAATTCAAAATTTTCGGGTTTATTACAGGGAC
AGCAGAGATCCACTTTGGCGCCGGCTCGAGGCCTGCAGGTGCAAAGATGGATAAAGTTTTAAACAGAGAG
GAATCTTTGCAGCTAATGGACCTTCTAGGTCTTGAAAGGAGTGGGAATTGGCTCCGGTGCCCGTCAGTGG
GCAGAGCGCACATCGCCCACAGTCCCCGAGAAGTTGGGGGGAGGGGTCGGCAATTGAACCGGTGCCTAGA
GAAGGTGGCGCGGGGTAAACTGGGAAAGTGATGTCGTGTACTGGCTCCGCCTTTTTCCCGAGGGTGGGGG
AGAACCGTATATAAGTGCAGTAGTCGCCGTGAACGTTCTTTTTCGCAACGGGTTTGCCGCCAGAACACAG
GTAAGTGCCGTGTGTGGTTCCCGCGGGCCTGGCCTCTTTACGGGTTATGGCCCTTGCGTGCCTTGAATTA
CTTCCACCTGGCTGCAGTACGTGATTCTTGATCCCGAGCTTCGGGTTGGAAGTGGGTGGGAGAGTTCGAG
GCCTTGCGCTTAAGGAGCCCCTTCGCCTCGTGCTTGAGTTGAGGCCTGGCCTGGGCGCTGGGGCCGCCGC
GTGCGAATCTGGTGGCACCTTCGCGCCTGTCTCGCTGCTTTCGATAAGTCTCTAGCCATTTAAAATTTTT
GATGACCTGCTGCGACGCTTTTTTTCTGGCAAGATAGTCTTGTAAATGCGGGCCAAGATCTGCACACTGG
TATTTCGGTTTTTGGGGCCGCGGGCGGCGACGGGGCCCGTGCGTCCCAGCGCACATGTTCGGCGAGGCGG
GGCCTGCGAGCGCGGCCACCGAGAATCGGACGGGGGTAGTCTCAAGCTGGCCGGCCTGCTCTGGTGCCTG
GCCTCGCGCCGCCGTGTATCGCCCCGCCCTGGGCGGCAAGGCTGGCCCGGTCGGCACCAGTTGCGTGAGC
GGAAAGATGGCCGCTTCCCGGCCCTGCTGCAGGGAGCTCAAAATGGAGGACGCGGCGCTCGGGAGAGCGG
GCGGGTGAGTCACCCACACAAAGGAAAAGGGCCTTTCCGTCCTCAGCCGTCGCTTCATGTGACTCCACGG
AGTACCGGGCGCCGTCCAGGCACCTCGATTAGTTCTCGAGCTTTTGGAGTACGTCGTCTTTAGGTTGGGG
GGAGGGGTTTTATGCGATGGAGTTTCCCCACACTGAGTGGGTGGAGACTGAAGTTAGGCCAGCTTGGCAC
TTGATGTAATTCTCCTTGGAATTTGCCCTTTTTGAGTTTGGATCTTGGTTCATTCTCAAGCCTCAGACAG
TGGTTCAAAGTTTTTTTCTTCCATTTCAGGTGTCGTGAGGCTAGCACCGCCACCATGACCTCCAGCTACG
GGCACGTTCTGGAGCGGCAACCGGCGCTGGGCGGCCGCTTGGACAGCCCGGGCAACCTCGACACCCTGCA
GGCGAAAAAGAACTTCTCCGTCAGTCACCTGCTAGACCTGGAGGAAGCCGGGGACATGGTGGCGGCACAG
GCGGATGAGAACGTGGGCGAGGCTGGCCGGAGCCTGCTGGAGTCGCCGGGACTCACCAGCGGCAGCGACA
CCCCGCAGCAGGACAATGACCAGCTGAACTCAGAAGAAAAAAAGAAGAGAAAGCAGCGAAGGAATAGGAC
AACCTTCAATAGCAGCCAGCTGCAGGCTTTGGAGCGTGTCTTTGAGCGGACACACTATCCTGATGCTTTT
GTGCGAGAAGACCTTGCCCGCCGGGTGAACCTCACCGAGGCGAGAGTGCAGGTGTGGTTTCAGAACCGAA
GAGCCAAGTTCCGCAGGAATGAGAGAGCCATGCTAGCCAATAAAAACGCTTCCCTCCTCAAATCCTACTC
AGGAGACGTGACTGCTGTGGAGCAGCCCATCGTACCTCGTCCTGCTCCGAGACCCACCGATTATCTCTCC
TGGGGGACAGCGTCTCCGTACAGCGCCATGGCTACTTATTCTGCCACATGTGCCAACAATAGCCCTGCAC
AGGGCATCAACATGGCCAACAGCATTGCCAACCTGAGACTGAAGGCCAAGGAATATAGTTTACAGAGGAA
CCAGGTGCCAACAGTCAACTAGTAATGAACTAGTCCGTAACTTGAAAGTATTTCGATTTCTTGGCTTTAT
ATATCTTGTGGAAAGGACGAGTGAGAGGTGATTCTAATGGCTACACGCGTTAAGTCGACAATCAACCTCT
GGATTACAAAATTTGTGAAAGATTGACTGGTATTCTTAACTATGTTGCTCCTTTTACGCTATGTGGATAC
GCTGCTTTAATGCCTTTGTATCATGCTATTGCTTCCCGTATGGCTTTCATTTTCTCCTCCTTGTATAAAT
CCTGGTTGCTGTCTCTTTATGAGGAGTTGTGGCCCGTTGTCAGGCAACGTGGCGTGGTGTGCACTGTGTT
TGCTGACGCAACCCCCACTGGTTGGGGCATTGCCACCACCTGTCAGCTCCTTTCCGGGACTTTCGCTTTC
CCCCTCCCTATTGCCACGGCGGAACTCATCGCCGCCTGCCTTGCCCGCTGCTGGACAGGGGCTCGGCTGT
TGGGCACTGACAATTCCGTGGTGTTGTCGGGGAAATCATCGTCCTTTCCTTGGCTGCTCGCCTGTGTTGC
CACCTGGATTCTGCGCGGGACGTCCTTCTGCTACGTCCCTTCGGCCCTCAATCCAGCGGACCTTCCTTCC
CGCGGCCTGCTGCCGGCTCTGCGGCCTCTTCCGCGTCTTCGCCTTCGCCCTCAGACGAGTCGGATCTCCC
TTTGGGCCGCCTCCCCGCGTCGACTTTAAGACCAATGACTTACAAGGCAGCTGTAGATCTTAGCCACTTT
TTAAAAGAAAAGGGGGGACTGGAAGGGCTAATTCACTCCCAACGAAGACAAGATCTGCTTTTTGCTTGTA
CTGGGTCTCTCTGGTTAGACCAGATCTGAGCCTGGGAGCTCTCTGGCTAACTAGGGAACCCACTGCTTAA
GCCTCAATAAAGCTTGCCTTGAGTGCTTCAAGTAGTGTGTGCCCGTCTGTTGTGTGACTCTGGTAACTAG
AGATCCCTCAGACCCTTTTAGTCAGTGTGGAAAATCTCTAGCAGTACGTATAGTAGTTCATGTCATCTTA
TTATTCAGTATTTATAACTTGCAAAGAAATGAATATCAGAGAGTGAGAGGAACTTGTTTATTGCAGCTTA
TAATGGTTACAAATAAAGCAATAGCATCACAAATTTCACAAATAAAGCATTTTTTTCACTGCATTCTAGT
TGTGGTTTGTCCAAACTCATCAATGTATCTTATCATGTCTGGCTCTAGCTATCCCGCCCCTAACTCCGCC
CATCCCGCCCCTAACTCCGCCCAGTTCCGCCCATTCTCCGCCCCATGGCTGACTAATTTTTTTTATTTAT
GCAGAGGCCGAGGCCGCCTCGGCCTCTGAGCTATTCCAGAAGTAGTGAGGAGGCTTTTTTGGAGGCCTAG
GGACGTACCCAATTCGCCCTATAGTGAGTCGTATTACGCGCGCTCACTGGCCGTCGTTTTACAACGTCGT
GACTGGGAAAACCCTGGCGTTACCCAACTTAATCGCCTTGCAGCACATCCCCCTTTCGCCAGCTGGCGTA
ATAGCGAAGAGGCCCGCACCGATCGCCCTTCCCAACAGTTGCGCAGCCTGAATGGCGAATGGG
[124 nt withheld, positions 6434-6557]
C
[91 nt withheld, positions 6559-6649]
A
[49 nt withheld, positions 6651-6699]
CCTTTGACGTTGGAGTCCACGTTCTTT
[37 nt withheld, positions 6727-6763]
ACCCTATCTCGGTCTATTCTTTTGATTTATAAGGGATTTTGCCGATTTCGGCCTATTGGTTAAAAAATGA
GCTGATTTAACAAAAATTTAACGCGAATTTTAACAAAATATTAACGCTTACAATTTAGGTGGCACTTTTC
GGGGAAATGTGCGCGGAACCCCTATTTGTTTATTTTTCTAAATACATTCAAATATGTATCCGCTCATGAG
ACAATAACCCTGATAAATGCTTCAATAATATTGAAAAAGGAAGAGTATGAGTATTCAACATTTCCGTGTC
GCCCTTATTCCCTTTTTTGCGGCATTTTGCCTTCCTGTTTTTGCTCACCCAGAAACGCTGGTGAAAGTAA
AAGATGCTGAAGATCAGTTGGGTGCACGAGTGGGTTACATCGAACTGGATCTCAACAGCGGTAAGATCCT
TGAGAGTTTTCGCCCCGAAGAACGTTTTCCAATGATGAGCACTTTTAAAGTTCTGCTATGTGGCGCGGTA
TTATCCCGTATTGACGCCGGGCAAGAGCAACTCGGTCGCCGCATACACTATTCTCAGAATGACTTGGTTG
AGTACTCACCAGTCACAGAAAAGCATCTTACGGATGGCATGACAGTAAGAGAATTATGCAGTGCTGCCAT
AACCATGAGTGATAACACTGCGGCCAACTTACTTCTGACAACGATCGGAGGACCGAAGGAGCTAACCGCT
TTTTTGCACAACATGGGGGATCATGTAACTCGCCTTGATCGTTGGGAACCGGAGCTGAATGAAGCCATAC
CAAACGACGAGCGTGACACCACGATGCCTGTAGCAATGGCAACAACGTTGCGCAAACTATTAACTGGCGA
ACTACTTACTCTAGCTTCCCGGCAACAATTAATAGACTGGATGGAGGCGGATAAAGTTGCAGGACCACTT
CTGCGCTCGGCCCTTCCGGCTGGCTGGTTTATTGCTGATAAATCTGGAGCCGGTGAGCGTGGGTCTCGCG
GTATCATTGCAGCACTGGGGCCAGATGGTAAGCCCTCCCGTATCGTAGTTATCTACACGACGGGGAGTCA
GGCAACTATGGATGAACGAAATAGACAGATCGCTGAGATAGGTGCCTCACTGATTAAGCATTGGTAACTG
TCAGACCAAGTTTACTCATATATACTTTAGATTGATTTAAAACTTCATTTTTAATTTAAAAGGATCTAGG
TGAAGATCCTTTTTGATAATCTCATGACCAAAATCCCTTAACGTGAGTTTTCGTTCCACTGAGCGTCAGA
CCCCGTAGAAAAGATCAAAGGATCTTCTTGAGATCCTTTTTTTCTGCGCGTAATCTGCTGCTTGCAAACA
AAAAAACCACCGCTACCAGCGGTGGTTTGTTTGCCGGATCAAGAGCTACCAACTCTTTTTCCGAAGGTAA
CTGGCTTCAGCAGAGCGCAGATACCAAATACTGTTCTTCTAGTGTAGCCGTAGTTAGGCCACCACTTCAA
GAACTCTGTAGCACCGCCTACATACCTCGCTCTGCTAATCCTGTTACCAGTGGCTGCTGCCAGTGGCGAT
AAGTCGTGTCTTACCGGGTTGGACTCAAGACGATAGTTACCGGATAAGGCGCAGCGGTCGGGCTGAACGG
GGGGTTCGTGCACACAGCCCAGCTTGGAGCGAACGACCTACACCGAACTGAGATACCTACAGCGTGAGCT
ATGAGAAAGCGCCACGCTTCCCGAAGGGAGAAAGGCGGACAGGTATCCGGTAAGCGGCAGGGTCGGAACA
GGAGAGCGCACGAGGGAGCTTCCAGGGGGAAACGCCTGGTATCTTTATAGTCCTGTCGGGTTTCGCCACC
TCTGACTTGAGCGTCGATTTTTGTGATGCTCGTCAGGGGGGCGGAGCCTATGGAAAAACGCCAGCAACGC
GGCCTTTTTACGGTTCCTGGCCTTTTGCTGGCCTTTTGCTCACATGTTCTTTCCTGCGTTATCCCCTGAT
TCTGTGGATAACCGTATTACCGCCTTTGAGTGAGCTGATACCGCTCGCCGCAGCCGAACGACCGAGCGCA
GCGAGTCAGTGAGCGAGGAAGCGGAAGAGCGCCCAATACGCAAACCGCCTCTCCCCGCGCGTTGGCCGAT
TCATTAATGCAGCTGGCACGACAGGTTTCCCGACTGGAAAGCGGGCAGTGAGCGCAACGCAATTAATGTG
AGTTAGCTCACTCATTAGGCACCCCAGGCTTTACACTTTATGCTTCCGGCTCGTATGTTGTGTGGAATTG
TGAGCGGATAACAATTTCACACAGGAAACAGCTATGACCATGATTACGCCAAGCGCGCAATTAACCCTCA
CTAAAGGGAACAAAAGCTGGAGCTGCAAGC
Features (pLannotate 1.2.2; 31 found; start..end, strand, type, name):
      5..231     +  promoter       RSV promoter: Rous sarcoma virus enhancer/promoter
    232..412     +  LTR            5' LTR (truncated): truncated 5' long terminal repeat (LTR) from HIV-1
    459..584     +  misc_feature   HIV-1 Ψ: packaging signal of human immunodeficiency virus type 1
    568..931     +  CDS            HIV-1 gag (fragment): gag protein from human immunodeficiency virus 1; gag
   1077..1310    +  misc_feature   RRE: The Rev response element (RRE) of HIV-1 allows for Rev-dependent mRNA export from the nucleus to the cytoplasm.
   1687..1713    +  CDS            Rev (fragment): human immunodeficiency virus 1 (HIV-1) Rev protein; rev; enhances nuclear export of unspliced and incompletely spliced viral mRNAs
   1720..1743    +  promoter       SV40 promoter (fragment): SV40 early promoter
   1744..1815    +  promoter       SV40 promoter (fragment): SV40 enhancer and early promoter
   1839..1974    +  rep_origin     SV40 ori: SV40 origin of replication
   2020..2616    +  CDS            PuroR (fragment): puromycin N-acetyltransferase; pac from Streptomyces; confers resistance to puromycin
   2665..2782    +  misc_feature   cPPT/CTS: central polypurine tract and central termination sequence of HIV-1
   2847..2913    +  CDS            small t antigen (fragment): SV40 (simian virus 40) small t antigen
   2920..4098    +  promoter       EF-1α promoter: strong constitutive promoter for human elongation factor EF-1α
   4115..4849    +  CDS            PRRX1: PRRX1_HUMAN - Also known as PMX1. Experimental evidence at protein level: Swiss-Prot protein existence level 1. Acts as a transcriptional regulator of muscle creatine kinase (MCK) and so has a role in the establishment of diverse mesodermal muscle types. The protein binds to an A/T-rich element in the muscle creatine enhancer (By similarity). From Homo sapiens (Human).
   4865..4918    +  promoter       U6 promoter (fragment): RNA polymerase III promoter for human U6 snRNA
   4960..5548    +  misc_feature   WPRE: woodchuck hepatitis virus posttranscriptional regulatory element
   5599..5618    +  misc_feature   cPPT/CTS (fragment): central polypurine tract and central termination sequence of HIV-1
   5620..5853    +  LTR            3' LTR (ΔU3): self-inactivating 3' long terminal repeat (LTR) from HIV-1
   5931..6052    +  polyA_signal   SV40 poly(A) signal: SV40 polyadenylation signal
   6092..6227    +  rep_origin     SV40 ori: SV40 origin of replication
   6248..6266    -  promoter       T7 promoter: promoter for bacteriophage T7 RNA polymerase
   6274..6429    +  CDS            lacZα (fragment): LacZα fragment of β-galactosidase; lacZ fragment
   6434..6862    +  rep_origin     f1 ori (sequence partly withheld): f1 bacteriophage origin of replication; arrow indicates direction of (+) strand synthesis
   6915..7019    +  promoter       AmpR promoter: bla
   7020..7880    +  CDS            AmpR: β-lactamase; bla; confers resistance to ampicillin, carbenicillin, and related antibiotics
   8051..8639    +  rep_origin     ori: high-copy-number ColE1/pMB1/pBR322/pUC origin of replication
   8822..8914    +  CDS            lacI (fragment): lac repressor; lacI; The lac repressor binds to the lac operator to inhibit transcription in E. coli. This inhibition can be relieved by adding lactose or isopropyl-β-D-thiogalactopyranoside (IPTG).
   8927..8948    +  protein_bind   CAP binding site: CAP binding activates transcription in the presence of cAMP. E. coli catabolite activator protein
   8963..8993    +  promoter       lac promoter: promoter for the E. coli lac operon
   9001..9017    +  protein_bind   lac operator: The lac repressor binds to the lac operator to inhibit transcription in E. coli. This inhibition can be relieved by adding lactose or isopropyl-β-D-thiogalactopyranoside (IPTG). lac repressor encoded by lacI
   9062..9080    +  promoter       T3 promoter: promoter for bacteriophage T3 RNA polymerase
