[The description below was written by a language model from this plasmid's Addgene catalogue record and pLannotate feature annotations shown in this document.]
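Description:
TFORF1217 is a third-generation-style, self-inactivating lentiviral expression plasmid built on the pLX_TRC317 backbone and carrying the human transcription factor PRRX1 (paired related homeobox 1) as its open reading frame. It belongs to a barcoded transcription factor ORF collection in which each clone carries a unique 24-bp barcode, so that the factor delivered to a cell can be identified by sequencing in pooled overexpression screens, such as screens for drivers of directed differentiation. In bacteria the plasmid replicates from a high-copy ColE1/pUC-type origin and is selected with ampicillin through the bla gene. An f1 origin and remnants of a lac/T7/T3 cloning region are also present in the backbone. The depositor notes that the plasmid may recombine.

The viral transfer cassette starts with an RSV promoter fused to a truncated HIV-1 5' LTR, which allows Tat-independent production of genomic RNA. This is followed by the Ψ packaging signal with a gag fragment and the Rev response element for Rev-dependent nuclear export. An SV40 early promoter then drives puromycin N-acetyltransferase for selection of transduced mammalian cells. Downstream, a cPPT/CTS element aids nuclear import of the viral genome, and the strong constitutive EF-1α promoter drives the synthesized PRRX1 ORF. The annotated coding sequence is about 735 bp, shorter than the 839 bp catalogued insert, so the insert presumably includes flanking sequence. The barcode is not annotated in the feature table, and its position is therefore not stated. A WPRE enhances transcript expression, and the ΔU3 3' LTR inactivates the LTR promoter after integration. An SV40 polyadenylation signal and SV40 origin lie outside the LTRs.
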