Addgene plasmid #142757: TFORF1217
Purpose: Lentiviral vector for overexpressing transcription factor ORFs with unique 24-bp barcodes. Barcodes facilitate identification of transcription factors in pooled screens.
Depositing lab: Feng Zhang. Depositing organization: Broad Institute. Publication: A transcription factor atlas of directed differentiation. Joung J, Ma S, Tay T, Geiger-Schuller KR, Kirchgatterer PC, Verdine VK, Guo B, Arias-Garcia MA, Allen WE, Singh A, Kuksenko O, Abudayyeh OO, Gootenberg JS, Fu Z, Macrae RK, Buenrostro JD, Regev A, Zhang F. Cell. 2023 Jan 5;186(1):209-229.e26. doi: 10.1016/j.cell.2022.11.026. PubMed 36608654.
Backbone
  Vector backbone: pLX_TRC317
  Backbone manufacturer: Broad Institute Genetic Perturbation Platform
  Backbone size w/o insert (bp): 8264
  Vector type: Mammalian Expression, Lentiviral
  Selectable markers: Puromycin
Growth in bacteria
  Bacterial resistance: Ampicillin, 100 μg/mL
  Growth temperature: 37°C
  Growth strain: NEB Stable
  Copy number: High Copy
Gene/Insert
  Gene/Insert name: PRRX1
  Species: H. sapiens (human)
  Insert size (bp): 839
  Entrez Gene: PRRX1 (a.k.a. AGOTC, PHOX1, PMX1, PRX-1, PRX1)
  Promoter: EF1a
  Cloning method: Unknown
  Sequencing primers: 5′ GGGTGGAGACTGAAGTTAGGCCAG; 3′ CACATAGCGTAAAAGGAGCAACATAG
Terms and licenses: Academic/Nonprofit Terms; Industry Terms: Not Available to Industry
Depositor comments: NM_022716,ENST00000239461 . The transcription factor ORF portion of this plasmid was synthesized by Genewiz. Please test multiple small colonies in case of plasmid recombination. To make this collection available in a timely manner, a portion of this collection was not fully sequenced by Addgene. If an Addgene verified full plasmid sequence is not available, please contact us prior to placing an order to request the full sequence.
How to cite: TFORF1217 was a gift from Feng Zhang (Addgene plasmid # 142757 ; http://n2t.net/addgene:142757 ; RRID:Addgene_142757)
