>Addgene plasmid #142757 | TFORF1217 | depositor partial sequence | sequence record 280409 | Insert
ACCGCCACCATGACCTCCAGCTACGGGCACGTTCTGGAGCGGCAACCGGCGCTGGGCGGCCGCTTGGACA
GCCCGGGCAACCTCGACACCCTGCAGGCGAAAAAGAACTTCTCCGTCAGTCACCTGCTAGACCTGGAGGA
AGCCGGGGACATGGTGGCGGCACAGGCGGATGAGAACGTGGGCGAGGCTGGCCGGAGCCTGCTGGAGTCG
CCGGGACTCACCAGCGGCAGCGACACCCCGCAGCAGGACAATGACCAGCTGAACTCAGAAGAAAAAAAGA
AGAGAAAGCAGCGAAGGAATAGGACAACCTTCAATAGCAGCCAGCTGCAGGCTTTGGAGCGTGTCTTTGA
GCGGACACACTATCCTGATGCTTTTGTGCGAGAAGACCTTGCCCGCCGGGTGAACCTCACCGAGGCGAGA
GTGCAGGTGTGGTTTCAGAACCGAAGAGCCAAGTTCCGCAGGAATGAGAGAGCCATGCTAGCCAATAAAA
ACGCTTCCCTCCTCAAATCCTACTCAGGAGACGTGACTGCTGTGGAGCAGCCCATCGTACCTCGTCCTGC
TCCGAGACCCACCGATTATCTCTCCTGGGGGACAGCGTCTCCGTACAGCGCCATGGCTACTTATTCTGCC
ACATGTGCCAACAATAGCCCTGCACAGGGCATCAACATGGCCAACAGCATTGCCAACCTGAGACTGAAGG
CCAAGGAATATAGTTTACAGAGGAACCAGGTGCCAACAGTCAACTAGTAATGAACTAGTCCGTAACTTGA
AAGTATTTCGATTTCTTGGCTTTATATATCTTGTGGAAAGGACGAGTGAGAGGTGATTCTAATGGCTAC
