>Addgene plasmid #142757 | TFORF1217 | depositor partial sequence | sequence record 280410 | Barcode
GTGAGAGGTGATTCTAATGGCTAC
